Addgene plasmid #136992: p426*-LbSgH
Purpose: (Empty Backbone) Helper plasmid for LbCpf1 gRNA cloning and expression
Depositing lab: Huimin Zhao. Depositing organization: University of Illinois at Urbana-Champaign. Publication: Multi-functional genome-wide CRISPR system for high throughput genotype-phenotype mapping. Lian J, Schultz C, Cao M, HamediRad M, Zhao H. Nat Commun. 2019 Dec 19;10(1):5794. doi: 10.1038/s41467-019-13621-4. PubMed 31857575.
Backbone
  Vector backbone: pRS426
  Backbone manufacturer: Zhao lab
  Backbone size (bp): 5233
  Vector type: Yeast Expression
  Promoter: SNR52
  Selectable markers: URA3
Growth in bacteria
  Bacterial resistance: Ampicillin, 100 μg/mL
  Growth temperature: 37°C
  Growth strain: DH5alpha
  Copy number: High Copy
Gene/Insert
  Cloning method: Restriction Enzyme
  Sequencing primers: 5′ gaaagttggtgcgcatg; 3′ ggaaacagctatgaccatg
Terms and licenses: Academic/Nonprofit Terms; Industry Terms: Not Available to Industry
How to cite: p426*-LbSgH was a gift from Huimin Zhao (Addgene plasmid # 136992 ; http://n2t.net/addgene:136992 ; RRID:Addgene_136992)
