[The description below was written by a language model from this plasmid's Addgene catalogue record and pLannotate feature annotations shown in this document.]
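Description:
p426*-LbSgH is an empty yeast–E. coli shuttle vector built on a pRS426 backbone and intended as a helper plasmid for cloning and expressing guide RNAs for LbCpf1 (the Lachnospiraceae Cas12a nuclease) in Saccharomyces cerevisiae. In bacteria it replicates from a high-copy ColE1/pUC-type origin and is selected with ampicillin through the bla gene and its native promoter. In yeast it is maintained episomally at high copy by the 2μ origin and selected by uracil prototrophy through URA3 with its own promoter, a marker that can also be counterselected with 5-FOA to cure the plasmid.

The functional cassette is a compact RNA polymerase III expression unit: the SNR52 small nucleolar RNA promoter is followed, after a short gap of a few dozen bases, by the SUP4 tRNA terminator. That gap is not annotated in the feature tables. It is presumably where guide sequences are inserted, consistent with the record's listing of restriction enzyme cloning, but the record does not state which sites are used or whether an LbCpf1 direct repeat is already present. No nuclease gene is carried, so LbCpf1 must be provided from another construct or strain. Downstream lie remnants of the pUC-style cloning region (an MCS fragment, lac promoter and operator, CAP site and a lacI fragment), and small bom and rop fragments are backbone leftovers with no designed role.

The depositor's sequence and the repository's sequencing result differ by six bases in length, with the offset arising upstream of the URA3 promoter, and their annotated features are otherwise identical. The plasmid comes from work on multifunctional genome-wide CRISPR systems for genotype–phenotype mapping in yeast.
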