Features (pLannotate 1.2.2; 15 found; start..end, strand, type, name):
    137..186     +  misc_feature   bom (fragment): basis of mobility region from pBR322
    201..416     +  promoter       URA3 promoter: S. cerevisiae URA3
    417..1220    +  CDS            URA3: orotidine-5'-phosphate decarboxylase, required for uracil biosynthesis; S. cerevisiae URA3; yeast auxotrophic marker, counterselectable with 5-fluoroorotic acid (5-FOA)
   1309..1577    +  promoter       SNR52 promoter: promoter for the S. cerevisiae small nucleolar RNA gene SNR52
   1614..1633    +  terminator     SUP4 terminator: transcription terminator for the S. cerevisiae SUP4 tRNA gene
   1640..1658    +  misc_feature   MCS (fragment): pUC18/19 multiple cloning site
   1695..1711    -  protein_bind   lac operator: The lac repressor binds to the lac operator to inhibit transcription in E. coli. This inhibition can be relieved by adding lactose or isopropyl-β-D-thiogalactopyranoside (IPTG). lac repressor encoded by lacI
   1719..1749    -  promoter       lac promoter: promoter for the E. coli lac operon
   1764..1785    -  protein_bind   CAP binding site: CAP binding activates transcription in the presence of cAMP. E. coli catabolite activator protein
   1798..1890    -  CDS            lacI (fragment): lac repressor; lacI; The lac repressor binds to the lac operator to inhibit transcription in E. coli. This inhibition can be relieved by adding lactose or isopropyl-β-D-thiogalactopyranoside (IPTG).
   2073..2661    -  rep_origin     ori: high-copy-number ColE1/pMB1/pBR322/pUC origin of replication
   2832..3692    -  CDS            AmpR: β-lactamase; bla; confers resistance to ampicillin, carbenicillin, and related antibiotics
   3693..3797    -  promoter       AmpR promoter: bla
   3824..5166    -  rep_origin     2μ ori: yeast 2μ plasmid origin of replication
   5233..35      +  CDS            rop (fragment) (across the origin): Rop protein, which maintains plasmids at low copy number; rop
>Addgene plasmid #136992 | p426*-LbSgH | depositor full sequence | sequence record 264564 | p426*-LbSgH sequence 5233 bps
TCGCGCGTTTCGGTGATGACGGTGAAAACCTCTGACACATGCAGCTCCCGGAGACGGTCACAGCTTGTCT
GTAAGCGGATGCCGGGAGCAGACAAGCCCGTCAGGGCGCGTCAGCGGGTGTTGGCGGGTGTCGGGGCTGG
CTTAACTATGCGGCATCAGAGCAGATTGTACTGAGAGTGCACCATACCACAGCTTTTCAATTCAATTCAT
CATTTTTTTTTTATTCTTTTTTTTGATTTCGGTTTCTTTGAAATTTTTTTGATTCGGTAATCTCCGAACA
GAAGGAAGAACGAAGGAAGGAGCACAGACTTAGATTGGTATATATACGCATATGTAGTGTTGAAGAAACA
TGAAATTGCCCAGTATTCTTAACCCAACTGCACAGAACAAAAACCTGCAGGAAACGAAGATAAATCATGT
CGAAAGCTACATATAAGGAACGTGCTGCTACTCATCCTAGTCCTGTTGCTGCCAAGCTATTTAATATCAT
GCACGAAAAGCAAACAAACTTGTGTGCTTCATTGGATGTTCGTACCACCAAGGAATTACTGGAGTTAGTT
GAAGCATTAGGTCCCAAAATTTGTTTACTAAAAACACATGTGGATATCTTGACTGATTTTTCCATGGAGG
GCACAGTTAAGCCGCTAAAGGCATTATCCGCCAAGTACAATTTTTTACTCTTCGAAGACAGAAAATTTGC
TGACATTGGTAATACAGTCAAATTGCAGTACTCTGCGGGTGTATACAGAATAGCAGAATGGGCAGACATT
ACGAATGCACACGGTGTGGTGGGCCCAGGTATTGTTAGCGGTTTGAAGCAGGCGGCAGAAGAAGTAACAA
AGGAACCTAGAGGCCTTTTGATGTTAGCAGAATTGTCATGCAAGGGCTCCCTATCTACTGGAGAATATAC
TAAGGGTACTGTTGACATTGCGAAGAGCGACAAAGATTTTGTTATCGGCTTTATTGCTCAAAGAGACATG
GGTGGAAGAGATGAAGGTTACGATTGGTTGATTATGACACCCGGTGTGGGTTTAGATGACAAGGGAGACG
CATTGGGTCAACAGTATAGAACCGTGGATGATGTCGTTTCTACAGGATCTGACATTATTATTGTTGGAAG
AGGACTATTTGCAAAGGGAAGGGATGCTAAGGTAGAGGGTGAACGTTACAGAAAAGCAGGCTGGGAAGCA
TATTTGAGAAGATGCGGCCAGCAAAACTAAAAAACTGTATTATAAGTAAATGCATGTATACTAAACTCAC
AAATTAGAGCTTCAATTTAATTATATCAGTTATTACCCTGTGCTCGAGTCTTTGAAAAGATAATGTATGA
TTATGCTTTCACTCATATTTATACAGAAACTTGATGTTTTCTTTCGAGTATATACAAGGTGATTACATGT
ACGTTTGAAGTACAACTCTAGATTTTGTAGTGCCCTCTTGGGCTAGCGGTAAAGGTGCGCATTTTTTCAC
ACCCTACAATGTTCTGTTCAAAAGATTTTGGTCAAACGCTGTAGAAGTGAAAGTTGGTGCGCATGTTTCG
GCGTTCGAAACTTCTCCGCAGTGAAAGATAAATGATCAATTTCTACTAAGTGTAGATGGAGACCGAGGTC
TCCTTTTTTTGTTTTTTATGTCTGAGCTCCCTGCAGGCATGCAAGCTTGGCGTAATCATGGTCATAGCTG
TTTCCTGTGTGAAATTGTTATCCGCTCACAATTCCACACAACATACGAGCCGGAAGCATAAAGTGTAAAG
CCTGGGGTGCCTAATGAGTGAGCTAACTCACATTAATTGCGTTGCGCTCACTGCCCGCTTTCCAGTCGGG
AAACCTGTCGTGCCAGCTGCATTAATGAATCGGCCAACGCGCGGGGAGAGGCGGTTTGCGTATTGGGCGC
TCTTCCGCTTCCTCGCTCACTGACTCGCTGCGCTCGGTCGTTCGGCTGCGGCGAGCGGTATCAGCTCACT
CAAAGGCGGTAATACGGTTATCCACAGAATCAGGGGATAACGCAGGAAAGAACATGTGAGCAAAAGGCCA
GCAAAAGGCCAGGAACCGTAAAAAGGCCGCGTTGCTGGCGTTTTTCCATAGGCTCCGCCCCCCTGACGAG
CATCACAAAAATCGACGCTCAAGTCAGAGGTGGCGAAACCCGACAGGACTATAAAGATACCAGGCGTTTC
CCCCTGGAAGCTCCCTCGTGCGCTCTCCTGTTCCGACCCTGCCGCTTACCGGATACCTGTCCGCCTTTCT
CCCTTCGGGAAGCGTGGCGCTTTCTCATAGCTCACGCTGTAGGTATCTCAGTTCGGTGTAGGTCGTTCGC
TCCAAGCTGGGCTGTGTGCACGAACCCCCCGTTCAGCCCGACCGCTGCGCCTTATCCGGTAACTATCGTC
TTGAGTCCAACCCGGTAAGACACGACTTATCGCCACTGGCAGCAGCCACTGGTAACAGGATTAGCAGAGC
GAGGTATGTAGGCGGTGCTACAGAGTTCTTGAAGTGGTGGCCTAACTACGGCTACACTAGAAGAACAGTA
TTTGGTATCTGCGCTCTGCTGAAGCCAGTTACCTTCGGAAAAAGAGTTGGTAGCTCTTGATCCGGCAAAC
AAACCACCGCTGGTAGCGGTGGTTTTTTTGTTTGCAAGCAGCAGATTACGCGCAGAAAAAAAGGATCTCA
AGAAGATCCTTTGATCTTTTCTACGGGGTCTGACGCTCAGTGGAACGAAAACTCACGTTAAGGGATTTTG
GTCATGAGATTATCAAAAAGGATCTTCACCTAGATCCTTTTAAATTAAAAATGAAGTTTTAAATCAATCT
AAAGTATATATGAGTAAACTTGGTCTGACAGTTACCAATGCTTAATCAGTGAGGCACCTATCTCAGCGAT
CTGTCTATTTCGTTCATCCATAGTTGCCTGACTCCCCGTCGTGTAGATAACTACGATACGGGAGGGCTTA
CCATCTGGCCCCAGTGCTGCAATGATACCGCGGCTCCCACGCTCACCGGCTCCAGATTTATCAGCAATAA
ACCAGCCAGCCGGAAGGGCCGAGCGCAGAAGTGGTCCTGCAACTTTATCCGCCTCCATCCAGTCTATTAA
TTGTTGCCGGGAAGCTAGAGTAAGTAGTTCGCCAGTTAATAGTTTGCGCAACGTTGTTGCCATTGCTACA
GGCATCGTGGTGTCACGCTCGTCGTTTGGTATGGCTTCATTCAGCTCCGGTTCCCAACGATCAAGGCGAG
TTACATGATCCCCCATGTTGTGCAAAAAAGCGGTTAGCTCCTTCGGTCCTCCGATCGTTGTCAGAAGTAA
GTTGGCCGCAGTGTTATCACTCATGGTTATGGCAGCACTGCATAATTCTCTTACTGTCATGCCATCCGTA
AGATGCTTTTCTGTGACTGGTGAGTACTCAACCAAGTCATTCTGAGAATAGTGTATGCGGCGACCGAGTT
GCTCTTGCCCGGCGTCAATACGGGATAATACCGCGCCACATAGCAGAACTTTAAAAGTGCTCATCATTGG
AAAACGTTCTTCGGGGCGAAAACTCTCAAGGATCTTACCGCTGTTGAGATCCAGTTCGATGTAACCCACT
CGTGCACCCAACTGATCTTCAGCATCTTTTACTTTCACCAGCGTTTCTGGGTGAGCAAAAACAGGAAGGC
AAAATGCCGCAAAAAAGGGAATAAGGGCGACACGGAAATGTTGAATACTCATACTCTTCCTTTTTCAATA
TTATTGAAGCATTTATCAGGGTTATTGTCTCATGAGCGGATACATATTTGAATGTATTTAGAAAAATAAA
CAAATAGGGGTTCCGCGCACATTTCCCCGAAAAGTGCCACCTGAACGAAGCATCTGTGCTTCATTTTGTA
GAACAAAAATGCAACGCGAGAGCGCTAATTTTTCAAACAAAGAATCTGAGCTGCATTTTTACAGAACAGA
AATGCAACGCGAAAGCGCTATTTTACCAACGAAGAATCTGTGCTTCATTTTTGTAAAACAAAAATGCAAC
GCGAGAGCGCTAATTTTTCAAACAAAGAATCTGAGCTGCATTTTTACAGAACAGAAATGCAACGCGAGAG
CGCTATTTTACCAACAAAGAATCTATACTTCTTTTTTGTTCTACAAAAATGCATCCCGAGAGCGCTATTT
TTCTAACAAAGCATCTTAGATTACTTTTTTTCTCCTTTGTGCGCTCTATAATGCAGTCTCTTGATAACTT
TTTGCACTGTAGGTCCGTTAAGGTTAGAAGAAGGCTACTTTGGTGTCTATTTTCTCTTCCATAAAAAAAG
CCTGACTCCACTTCCCGCGTTTACTGATTACTAGCGAAGCTGCGGGTGCATTTTTTCAAGATAAAGGCAT
CCCCGATTATATTCTATACCGATGTGGATTGCGCATACTTTGTGAACAGAAAGTGATAGCGTTGATGATT
CTTCATTGGTCAGAAAATTATGAACGGTTTCTTCTATTTTGTCTCTATATACTACGTATAGGAAATGTTT
ACATTTTCGTATTGTTTTCGATTCACTCTATGAATAGTTCTTACTACAATTTTTTTGTCTAAAGAGTAAT
ACTAGAGATAAACATAAAAAATGTAGAGGTCGAGTTTAGATGCAAGTTCAAGGAGCGAAAGGTGGATGGG
TAGGTTATATAGGGATATAGCACAGAGATATATAGCAAAGAGATACTTTTGAGCAATGTTTGTGGAAGCG
GTATTCGCAATATTTTAGTAGCTCGTTACAGTCCGGTGCGTTTTTGGTTTTTTGAAAGTGCGTCTTCAGA
GCGCTTTTGGTTTTCAAAAGCGCTCTGAAGTTCCTATACTTTCTAGAGAATAGGAACTTCGGAATAGGAA
CTTCAAAGCGTTTCCGAAAACGAGCGCTTCCGAAAATGCAACGCGAGCTGCGCACATACAGCTCACTGTT
CACGTCGCACCTATATCTGCGTGTTGCCTGTATATATATATACATGAGAAGAACGGCATAGTGCGTGTTT
ATGCTTAAATGCGTACTTATATGCGTCTATTTATGTAGGATGAAAGGTAGTCTAGTACCTCCTGTGATAT
TATCCCATTCCATGCGGGGTATCGTATGCTTCCTTCAGCACTACCCTTTAGCTGTTCTATATGCTGCCAC
TCCTCAATTGGATTAGTCTCATCCTTCAATGCTATCATTTCCTTTGATATTGGATCATCTAAGAAACCAT
TATTATCATGACATTAACCTATAAAAATAGGCGTATCACGAGGCCCTTTCGTC
