Features (pLannotate 1.2.2; 15 found; start..end, strand, type, name):
    137..186     +  misc_feature   bom (fragment): basis of mobility region from pBR322
    194..409     +  promoter       URA3 promoter: S. cerevisiae URA3
    410..1213    +  CDS            URA3: orotidine-5'-phosphate decarboxylase, required for uracil biosynthesis; S. cerevisiae URA3; yeast auxotrophic marker, counterselectable with 5-fluoroorotic acid (5-FOA)
   1302..1570    +  promoter       SNR52 promoter: promoter for the S. cerevisiae small nucleolar RNA gene SNR52
   1607..1626    +  terminator     SUP4 terminator: transcription terminator for the S. cerevisiae SUP4 tRNA gene
   1633..1651    +  misc_feature   MCS (fragment): pUC18/19 multiple cloning site
   1688..1704    -  protein_bind   lac operator: The lac repressor binds to the lac operator to inhibit transcription in E. coli. This inhibition can be relieved by adding lactose or isopropyl-β-D-thiogalactopyranoside (IPTG). lac repressor encoded by lacI
   1712..1742    -  promoter       lac promoter: promoter for the E. coli lac operon
   1757..1778    -  protein_bind   CAP binding site: CAP binding activates transcription in the presence of cAMP. E. coli catabolite activator protein
   1791..1883    -  CDS            lacI (fragment): lac repressor; lacI; The lac repressor binds to the lac operator to inhibit transcription in E. coli. This inhibition can be relieved by adding lactose or isopropyl-β-D-thiogalactopyranoside (IPTG).
   2066..2654    -  rep_origin     ori: high-copy-number ColE1/pMB1/pBR322/pUC origin of replication
   2825..3685    -  CDS            AmpR: β-lactamase; bla; confers resistance to ampicillin, carbenicillin, and related antibiotics
   3686..3790    -  promoter       AmpR promoter: bla
   3817..5159    -  rep_origin     2μ ori: yeast 2μ plasmid origin of replication
   5227..35      +  CDS            rop (fragment) (across the origin): Rop protein, which maintains plasmids at low copy number; rop
>Addgene plasmid #136992 | p426*-LbSgH | addgene full sequence | sequence record 270272 | Addgene NGS Result
TCGCGCGTTTCGGTGATGACGGTGAAAACCTCTGACACATGCAGCTCCCGGAGACGGTCACAGCTTGTCT
GTAAGCGGATGCCGGGAGCAGACAAGCCCGTCAGGGCGCGTCAGCGGGTGTTGGCGGGTGTCGGGGCTGG
CTTAACTATGCGGCATCAGAGCAGATTGTACTGAGAGTGCACCATACCACCTTTTCAATTCATCATTTTT
TTTTTATTCTTTTTTTTGATTTCGGTTTCCTTGAAATTTTTTTGATTCGGTAATCTCCGAACAGAAGGAA
GAACGAAGGAAGGAGCACAGACTTAGATTGGTATATATACGCATATGTAGTGTTGAAGAAACATGAAATT
GCCCAGTATTCTTAACCCAACTGCACAGAACAAAAACCTGCAGGAAACGAAGATAAATCATGTCGAAAGC
TACATATAAGGAACGTGCTGCTACTCATCCTAGTCCTGTTGCTGCCAAGCTATTTAATATCATGCACGAA
AAGCAAACAAACTTGTGTGCTTCATTGGATGTTCGTACCACCAAGGAATTACTGGAGTTAGTTGAAGCAT
TAGGTCCCAAAATTTGTTTACTAAAAACACATGTGGATATCTTGACTGATTTTTCCATGGAGGGCACAGT
TAAGCCGCTAAAGGCATTATCCGCCAAGTACAATTTTTTACTCTTCGAAGACAGAAAATTTGCTGACATT
GGTAATACAGTCAAATTGCAGTACTCTGCGGGTGTATACAGAATAGCAGAATGGGCAGACATTACGAATG
CACACGGTGTGGTGGGCCCAGGTATTGTTAGCGGTTTGAAGCAGGCGGCAGAAGAAGTAACAAAGGAACC
TAGAGGCCTTTTGATGTTAGCAGAATTGTCATGCAAGGGCTCCCTATCTACTGGAGAATATACTAAGGGT
ACTGTTGACATTGCGAAGAGCGACAAAGATTTTGTTATCGGCTTTATTGCTCAAAGAGACATGGGTGGAA
GAGATGAAGGTTACGATTGGTTGATTATGACACCCGGTGTGGGTTTAGATGACAAGGGAGACGCATTGGG
TCAACAGTATAGAACCGTGGATGATGTCGTTTCTACAGGATCTGACATTATTATTGTTGGAAGAGGACTA
TTTGCAAAGGGAAGGGATGCTAAGGTAGAGGGTGAACGTTACAGAAAAGCAGGCTGGGAAGCATATTTGA
GAAGATGCGGCCAGCAAAACTAAAAAACTGTATTATAAGTAAATGCATGTATACTAAACTCACAAATTAG
AGCTTCAATTTAATTATATCAGTTATTACCCTGTGCTCGAGTCTTTGAAAAGATAATGTATGATTATGCT
TTCACTCATATTTATACAGAAACTTGATGTTTTCTTTCGAGTATATACAAGGTGATTACATGTACGTTTG
AAGTACAACTCTAGATTTTGTAGTGCCCTCTTGGGCTAGCGGTAAAGGTGCGCATTTTTTCACACCCTAC
AATGTTCTGTTCAAAAGATTTTGGTCAAACGCTGTAGAAGTGAAAGTTGGTGCGCATGTTTCGGCGTTCG
AAACTTCTCCGCAGTGAAAGATAAATGATCAATTTCTACTAAGTGTAGATGGAGACCGAGGTCTCCTTTT
TTTGTTTTTTATGTCTGAGCTCCCTGCAGGCATGCAAGCTTGGCGTAATCATGGTCATAGCTGTTTCCTG
TGTGAAATTGTTATCCGCTCACAATTCCACACAACATACGAGCCGGAAGCATAAAGTGTAAAGCCTGGGG
TGCCTAATGAGTGAGCTAACTCACATTAATTGCGTTGCGCTCACTGCCCGCTTTCCAGTCGGGAAACCTG
TCGTGCCAGCTGCATTAATGAATCGGCCAACGCGCGGGGAGAGGCGGTTTGCGTATTGGGCGCTCTTCCG
CTTCCTCGCTCACTGACTCGCTGCGCTCGGTCGTTCGGCTGCGGCGAGCGGTATCAGCTCACTCAAAGGC
GGTAATACGGTTATCCACAGAATCAGGGGATAACGCAGGAAAGAACATGTGAGCAAAAGGCCAGCAAAAG
GCCAGGAACCGTAAAAAGGCCGCGTTGCTGGCGTTTTTCCATAGGCTCCGCCCCCCTGACGAGCATCACA
AAAATCGACGCTCAAGTCAGAGGTGGCGAAACCCGACAGGACTATAAAGATACCAGGCGTTTCCCCCTGG
AAGCTCCCTCGTGCGCTCTCCTGTTCCGACCCTGCCGCTTACCGGATACCTGTCCGCCTTTCTCCCTTCG
GGAAGCGTGGCGCTTTCTCATAGCTCACGCTGTAGGTATCTCAGTTCGGTGTAGGTCGTTCGCTCCAAGC
TGGGCTGTGTGCACGAACCCCCCGTTCAGCCCGACCGCTGCGCCTTATCCGGTAACTATCGTCTTGAGTC
CAACCCGGTAAGACACGACTTATCGCCACTGGCAGCAGCCACTGGTAACAGGATTAGCAGAGCGAGGTAT
GTAGGCGGTGCTACAGAGTTCTTGAAGTGGTGGCCTAACTACGGCTACACTAGAAGAACAGTATTTGGTA
TCTGCGCTCTGCTGAAGCCAGTTACCTTCGGAAAAAGAGTTGGTAGCTCTTGATCCGGCAAACAAACCAC
CGCTGGTAGCGGTGGTTTTTTTGTTTGCAAGCAGCAGATTACGCGCAGAAAAAAAGGATCTCAAGAAGAT
CCTTTGATCTTTTCTACGGGGTCTGACGCTCAGTGGAACGAAAACTCACGTTAAGGGATTTTGGTCATGA
GATTATCAAAAAGGATCTTCACCTAGATCCTTTTAAATTAAAAATGAAGTTTTAAATCAATCTAAAGTAT
ATATGAGTAAACTTGGTCTGACAGTTACCAATGCTTAATCAGTGAGGCACCTATCTCAGCGATCTGTCTA
TTTCGTTCATCCATAGTTGCCTGACTCCCCGTCGTGTAGATAACTACGATACGGGAGGGCTTACCATCTG
GCCCCAGTGCTGCAATGATACCGCGGCTCCCACGCTCACCGGCTCCAGATTTATCAGCAATAAACCAGCC
AGCCGGAAGGGCCGAGCGCAGAAGTGGTCCTGCAACTTTATCCGCCTCCATCCAGTCTATTAATTGTTGC
CGGGAAGCTAGAGTAAGTAGTTCGCCAGTTAATAGTTTGCGCAACGTTGTTGCCATTGCTACAGGCATCG
TGGTGTCACGCTCGTCGTTTGGTATGGCTTCATTCAGCTCCGGTTCCCAACGATCAAGGCGAGTTACATG
ATCCCCCATGTTGTGCAAAAAAGCGGTTAGCTCCTTCGGTCCTCCGATCGTTGTCAGAAGTAAGTTGGCC
GCAGTGTTATCACTCATGGTTATGGCAGCACTGCATAATTCTCTTACTGTCATGCCATCCGTAAGATGCT
TTTCTGTGACTGGTGAGTACTCAACCAAGTCATTCTGAGAATAGTGTATGCGGCGACCGAGTTGCTCTTG
CCCGGCGTCAATACGGGATAATACCGCGCCACATAGCAGAACTTTAAAAGTGCTCATCATTGGAAAACGT
TCTTCGGGGCGAAAACTCTCAAGGATCTTACCGCTGTTGAGATCCAGTTCGATGTAACCCACTCGTGCAC
CCAACTGATCTTCAGCATCTTTTACTTTCACCAGCGTTTCTGGGTGAGCAAAAACAGGAAGGCAAAATGC
CGCAAAAAAGGGAATAAGGGCGACACGGAAATGTTGAATACTCATACTCTTCCTTTTTCAATATTATTGA
AGCATTTATCAGGGTTATTGTCTCATGAGCGGATACATATTTGAATGTATTTAGAAAAATAAACAAATAG
GGGTTCCGCGCACATTTCCCCGAAAAGTGCCACCTGAACGAAGCATCTGTGCTTCATTTTGTAGAACAAA
AATGCAACGCGAGAGCGCTAATTTTTCAAACAAAGAATCTGAGCTGCATTTTTACAGAACAGAAATGCAA
CGCGAAAGCGCTATTTTACCAACGAAGAATCTGTGCTTCATTTTTGTAAAACAAAAATGCAACGCGAGAG
CGCTAATTTTTCAAACAAAGAATCTGAGCTGCATTTTTACAGAACAGAAATGCAACGCGAGAGCGCTATT
TTACCAACAAAGAATCTATACTTCTTTTTTGTTCTACAAAAATGCATCCCGAGAGCGCTATTTTTCTAAC
AAAGCATCTTAGATTACTTTTTTTCTCCTTTGTGCGCTCTATAATGCAGTCTCTTGATAACTTTTTGCAC
TGTAGGTCCGTTAAGGTTAGAAGAAGGCTACTTTGGTGTCTATTTTCTCTTCCATAAAAAAAGCCTGACT
CCACTTCCCGCGTTTACTGATTACTAGCGAAGCTGCGGGTGCATTTTTTCAAGATAAAGGCATCCCCGAT
TATATTCTATACCGATGTGGATTGCGCATACTTTGTGAACAGAAAGTGATAGCGTTGATGATTCTTCATT
GGTCAGAAAATTATGAACGGTTTCTTCTATTTTGTCTCTATATACTACGTATAGGAAATGTTTACATTTT
CGTATTGTTTTCGATTCACTCTATGAATAGTTCTTACTACAATTTTTTTGTCTAAAGAGTAATACTAGAG
ATAAACATAAAAAATGTAGAGGTCGAGTTTAGATGCAAGTTCAAGGAGCGAAAGGTGGATGGGTAGGTTA
TATAGGGATATAGCACAGAGATATATAGCAAAGAGATACTTTTGAGCAATGTTTGTGGAAGCGGTATTCG
CAATATTTTAGTAGCTCGTTACAGTCCGGTGCGTTTTTGGTTTTTTGAAAGTGCGTCTTCAGAGCGCTTT
TGGTTTTCAAAAGCGCTCTGAAGTTCCTATACTTTCTAGAGAATAGGAACTTCGGAATAGGAACTTCAAA
GCGTTTCCGAAAACGAGCGCTTCCGAAAATGCAACGCGAGCTGCGCACATACAGCTCACTGTTCACGTCG
CACCTATATCTGCGTGTTGCCTGTATATATATATACATGAGAAGAACGGCATAGTGCGTGTTTATGCTTA
AATGCGTACTTATATGCGTCTATTTATGTAGGATGAAAGGTAGTCTAGTACCTCCTGTGATATTATCCCA
TTCCATGCGGGGTATCGTATGCTTCCTTCAGCACTACCCTTTAGCTGTTCTATATGCTGCCACTCCTCAA
TTGGATTAGTCTCATCCTTCAATGCTATCATTTCCTTTGATATTGGATCATACTAAGAAACCATTATTAT
CATGACATTAACCTATAAAAATAGGCGTATCACGAGGCCCTTTCGTC
